Addgene plasmid #35564: pGEX 4T1 ERbeta(1-255)
Depositing lab: Harish Srinivas. Depositing organization: University of Pittsburgh (University, School of Medicine, and Cancer Institute). Publication: Ligand-independent antiapoptotic function of estrogen receptor-beta in lung cancer cells. Zhang G, Yanamala N, Lathrop KL, Zhang L, Klein-Seetharaman J, Srinivas H. Mol Endocrinol. 2010 Sep;24(9):1737-47. Epub 2010 Jul 21. 10.1210/me.2010-0125 PubMed 20660297.
Backbone
  Vector backbone: pGEX 4T1
  Vector type: Bacterial Expression
Growth in bacteria
  Bacterial resistance: Ampicillin, 100 μg/mL
  Growth temperature: 37°C
  Growth strain: DH5alpha
  Copy number: High Copy
Gene/Insert
  Gene/Insert name: Estrogen Receptor beta
  Species: H. sapiens (human)
  Insert size (bp): 765
  Mutation: residues 1-255
  Entrez Gene: ESR2 (a.k.a. ER-BETA, ESR-BETA, ESRB, ESTRB, Erb, NR3A2, ODG8)
  Tag / fusion protein: GST (N terminal on backbone)
Terms and licenses: Academic/Nonprofit Terms; Industry Terms: Not Available to Industry
How to cite: pGEX 4T1 ERbeta(1-255) was a gift from Harish Srinivas (Addgene plasmid # 35564 ; http://n2t.net/addgene:35564 ; RRID:Addgene_35564)
