[The description below was written by a language model from this plasmid's Addgene catalogue record.]
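Description:
pGEX 4T1 ERbeta(1-255) is a bacterial expression plasmid built on the pGEX 4T1 backbone, a standard vector for producing glutathione S-transferase (GST) fusion proteins in E. coli. It is maintained as a high-copy plasmid under ampicillin selection. The record includes no feature table, so the promoter, origin of replication and other backbone elements are not itemised. pGEX-series vectors generally drive expression from an IPTG-inducible tac promoter controlled by a plasmid-borne lacI repressor gene, and the 4T subfamily places a thrombin cleavage site between GST and the cloning site, which allows the tag to be removed after purification.

The insert is a 765 bp fragment of human estrogen receptor beta (ESR2) encoding residues 1-255, a truncation of the receptor rather than the full-length protein. It is fused in frame downstream of the backbone-encoded GST, giving an N-terminally GST-tagged product. The record does not state which domains this fragment covers. As an N-terminal portion of a nuclear receptor, it would be expected to lack most or all of the C-terminal ligand-binding region.

Constructs of this kind are typically used to express and affinity-purify the recombinant fragment on glutathione resin, and to run GST pull-down assays that map which part of a protein mediates an interaction. The associated publication concerns a ligand-independent antiapoptotic function of estrogen receptor beta in lung cancer cells, which fits the use of a deletion fragment for domain mapping, although the record does not state the specific experimental purpose of this plasmid.
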