>Addgene plasmid #35564 | pGEX 4T1 ERbeta(1-255) | addgene partial sequence | sequence record 44733 | pGEX-5 5'-GGGCTGGCAAGCCACGTTTGGTG-3'
TCTGGTTCCGCGTGGATCCATGGATATAAAAAACTCACCATCTAGCCTTAATTCTCCTTCCTCCTACAAC
TGCAGTCAATCCATCTTACCCCTGGAGCACGGCTCCATATACATACCTTCCTCCTATGTAGACAGCCACC
ATGAATATCCAGCCATGACATTCTATAGCCCTGCTGTGATGAATTACAGCATTCCCAGCAATGTCACTAA
CTTGGAAGGTGGGCCTGGTCGGCAGACCACAAGCCCAAATGTGTTGTGGCCAACACCTGGGCACCTTTCT
CCTTTAGTGGTCCATCGCCAGTTATCACATCTGTATGCGGAACCTCAAAAGAGTCCCTGGTGTGAAGCAA
GATCGCTAGAACACACCTTACCTGTAAACAGAGAGACACTGAAAAGGAAGGTTAGTGGGAACCGTTGCGC
CAGCCCTGTTACTGGTCCAGGTTCAAAGAGGGATGCTCACTTCTGCGCTGTCTGCAGCGATTACGCATCG
GGATATCACTATGGAGTCTGGTCGTGTGAAGGATGTAAGGCCTTTTTTAAAAGAAGCATTCAAGGACATA
ATGATTATATTTGTCCAGCTACAAATCAGTGTACAATCGATAAAAACCGGCGCAAGAGCTGCCANGNCCT
GCCCGACTTCGGGAAGTG
