>Addgene plasmid #35564 | pGEX 4T1 ERbeta(1-255) | addgene partial sequence | sequence record 45002 | pGEX-3 5'-CCGGGAGCTGCATGTGTCAGAGG-3'
TCAGTCACGATGCGGCCGCTCGAGTCATCGGGGCGCGTGGCCGCCACTTCTCTTGGCCTTGCCGGCACAG
TGCAGCTGCTCGTCGGCACTTCTCTGTCTCCGCACAAGGCGGTACCCACATCTCTCTCTCCGGGAGCCAC
ACTTCACCATTCCCACTTCGTAACACTTCCGAAGTCGGCAGGCCTGGCAGCTCTTGCGCCGGTTTTTATC
GATTGTACACTGATTTGTAGCTGGACAAATATAATCATTATGTCCTTGAATGCTTCTTTTAAAAAAGGCC
TTACATCCTTCACACGACCAGACTCCATAGTGATATCCCGATGCGTAATCGCTGCAGACAGCGCAGAAGT
GAGCATCCCTCTTTGAACCTGGACCAGTAACAGGGCTGGCGCAACGGTTCCCACTAACCTTCCTTTTCAG
TGTCTCTCTGTTTACAGGTAAGGTGTGTTCTAGCGATCTTGCTTCACACCAGGGACTCTTTTGAGGTTCC
GCATACAGATGTGATAACTGGCGATGGACCACTAAAGGAGAAAGGTGCCCAGGTGTTGGCCACAACACAT
TTGGGCTTGTGGTCTGCCGACCAGGCCCACCTTCCAAGTTAGTGACATTGCTGGGAATGCTGTAATTCAT
CACAGCAGGGCTATAGAATGTCATGGCTGGATATTCATGGTGGCTGTCTACATAGGAGGAAGGTATGTAT
ATGGAGCCGTGCTCCAGGGGTAAGATGGATTGACTGCAGTTGTAGGAGGAAGGAGAATTAAGGCTAGATG
GTGAGTTTTTTATATCCATGGATCCACGCGGAACCAGATC
